Addgene plasmid #60278: pENTR D-TOPO-C3_37
Purpose: This plasmid contains a human pancreatic islet active enhancer, which can be shuttled into a Gateway destination vector, such as pGL4.23-Gateway.
Depositing lab: Jorge Ferrer. Depositing organization: Imperial College London. Publication: Pancreatic islet enhancer clusters enriched in type 2 diabetes risk-associated variants. Pasquali L, Gaulton KJ, Rodriguez-Segui SA, Mularoni L, Miguel-Escalada I, Akerman I, Tena JJ, Moran I, Gomez-Marin C, van de Bunt M, Ponsa-Cobas J, Castro N, Nammo T, Cebola I, Garcia-Hurtado J, Maestro MA, Pattou F, Piemonti L, Berney T, Gloyn AL, Ravassard P, Gomez-Skarmeta JL, Muller F, McCarthy MI, Ferrer J. Nat Genet. 2014 Feb;46(2):136-43. doi: 10.1038/ng.2870. Epub 2014 Jan 12. PubMed 24413736.
Backbone
  Vector backbone: pENTR/D-TOPO
  Backbone manufacturer: Invitrogen
  Backbone size w/o insert (bp): 2580
  Vector type: Entry Vector
Growth in bacteria
  Bacterial resistance: Kanamycin, 50 μg/mL
  Growth temperature: 37°C
  Growth strain: DH5alpha
  Copy number: Unknown
Gene/Insert
  Gene/Insert name: ARHGAP26 enhancer (alt name: ARHGAP26)
  Species: H. sapiens (human)
  Entrez Gene: ARHGAP26 (a.k.a. GRAF, GRAF1, OPHN1L, OPHN1L1)
  Cloning method: TOPO Cloning
  Sequencing primers: 5′ M13 Fw; 3′ M13 Rev
Terms and licenses: Academic/Nonprofit Terms; Industry Terms: Not Available to Industry
Depositor comments: chromosome : chr5; start: 142391778 end: 142392651 (genomic position corresponds to the version of the human genome hg18) Fw primer used for cloning: CACCGCATAAACCCACCTCTCCTG Rv primer used for cloning: CCTGGGGACCCCCATCTCTCTTT
How to cite: pENTR D-TOPO-C3_37 was a gift from Jorge Ferrer (Addgene plasmid # 60278 ; http://n2t.net/addgene:60278 ; RRID:Addgene_60278)
