[The description below was written by a language model from this plasmid's Addgene catalogue record and pLannotate feature annotations shown in this document.]
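Description:
pENTR D-TOPO-C3_37 is a Gateway entry clone built on the Invitrogen pENTR/D-TOPO backbone and carries a non-coding human genomic fragment described as a pancreatic islet active enhancer at the ARHGAP26 locus. The depositor's comments place the fragment on chromosome 5, spanning somewhat under 900 bp in hg18 coordinates. It was amplified from genomic DNA and inserted by directional TOPO cloning. The full depositor sequence is 3,450 nt, which fits the 2,580 bp backbone plus an insert of that size. The plasmid is maintained in E. coli through a high-copy ColE1/pUC-type origin and selected with kanamycin via an aminoglycoside phosphotransferase (KanR) gene.

In the feature table, the enhancer itself is not annotated, but it corresponds to the unannotated interval between the attL1 and attL2 sites. These sites are the substrates for the LR Clonase reaction, which moves the intervening segment into any attR-containing destination vector while preserving its orientation. The rrnB T1 and T2 terminators upstream of attL1 shield the cloning site from read-through transcription originating in the backbone, and a T7 promoter lies just beyond attL2. The short lacI and lacZα matches are backbone fragments rather than functional genes, and M13 forward and reverse primer sites flank the cassette for sequence verification.

The plasmid has no eukaryotic promoter or reporter of its own and serves purely as a shuttle. Its stated purpose is transfer of the enhancer into a destination vector such as pGL4.23-Gateway, a luciferase reporter vector, so that its regulatory activity can be tested. It comes from a study of islet enhancer clusters and type 2 diabetes risk variants.
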