Features (pLannotate 1.2.2; 9 found; start..end, strand, type, name):
    121..213     +  CDS            lacI (fragment): lac repressor; lacI; The lac repressor binds to the lac operator to inhibit transcription in E. coli. This inhibition can be relieved by adding lactose or isopropyl-β-D-thiogalactopyranoside (IPTG).
    268..295     -  terminator     rrnB T2 terminator: transcription terminator T2 from the E. coli rrnB gene
    427..470     +  terminator     rrnB T1 terminator: Escherichia coli rrnB; transcription terminator T1 from the E. coli rrnB gene
    517..553     -  CDS            lacZα (fragment): LacZα fragment of β-galactosidase; lacZ fragment
    569..668     +  protein_bind   attL1: mutant version of attL; recombination site for the Gateway® LR reaction LR Clonase™
   1575..1674    -  protein_bind   attL2: mutant version of attL; recombination site for the Gateway® LR reaction LR Clonase™
   1692..1710    -  promoter       T7 promoter: promoter for bacteriophage T7 RNA polymerase
   1844..2653    +  CDS            KanR: aminoglycoside phosphotransferase; aph(3')-Ia; confers resistance to kanamycin in bacteria or G418 (Geneticin®) in eukaryotes
   2800..3388    +  rep_origin     ori: high-copy-number ColE1/pMB1/pBR322/pUC origin of replication
>Addgene plasmid #60278 | pENTR D-TOPO-C3_37 | depositor full sequence | sequence record 96541 | Full Sequence
CTTTCCTGCGTTATCCCCTGATTCTGTGGATAACCGTATTACCGCCTTTGAGTGAGCTGATACCGCTCGC
CGCAGCCGAACGACCGAGCGCAGCGAGTCAGTGAGCGAGGAAGCGGAAGAGCGCCCAATACGCAAACCGC
CTCTCCCCGCGCGTTGGCCGATTCATTAATGCAGCTGGCACGACAGGTTTCCCGACTGGAAAGCGGGCAG
TGAGCGCAACGCAATTAATACGCGTACCGCTAGCCAGGAAGAGTTTGTAGAAACGCAAAAAGGCCATCCG
TCAGGATGGCCTTCTGCTTAGTTTGATGCCTGGCAGTTTATGGCGGGCGTCCTGCCCGCCACCCTCCGGG
CCGTTGCTTCACAACGTTCAAATCCGCTCCCGGCGGATTTGTCCTACTCAGGAGAGCGTTCACCGACAAA
CAACAGATAAAACGAAAGGCCCAGTCTTCCGACTGAGCCTTTCGTTTTATTTGATGCCTGGCAGTTCCCT
ACTCTCGCGTTAACGCTAGCATGGATGTTTTCCCAGTCACGACGTTGTAAAACGACGGCCAGTCTTAAGC
TCGGGCCCCAAATAATGATTTTATTTTGACTGATAGTGACCTGTTCGTTGCAACAAATTGATGAGCAATG
CTTTTTTATAATGCCAACTTTGTACAAAAAAGCAGGCTCCGCGGCCGCCCCCTTCACCGCATAAACCCAC
CTCTCCTGTGTTCACGTGTTCTCTAGAGAACTTTGAGAAAATCGACTTTGCTACCCTAGCATGCTGCTTT
CTCTGAAAGGAGACAAAGCAACAAGGCTTCAAAAGTTGAAATGAAAGTTAAGAGGATGGCACATTTCTAA
CCTGGGAGGCCAACCTGGATATTTGGTGCAAGCTCTGCCAGCATTCATGATGAGACAACTGTTTGGGCTG
CCTCGTGTGTACACTGAGCAGAGCTGAACCTGAGGCTGAGGGAGGGAAGTAAACCAGCCGAAGCCTCAAC
TGCAGGATGGTGGATGTTGGCCCTGGGAGACACAGGTCCTGCGACAACTCATCACAAGTCAAATTAAGGG
ACTAATGCAAGCCTAGTAGATATTTAATGAGAGATTATTGCTGGAGATTATAGGGATACAGAAATTGCTA
ATAAATCCCTGACCTTTTCTGAGCCTTGGCTCAGTGAAAGAGCTGAATCACCTGCTTGAGGGGATTAAGG
ACAGCCGCCTCCATCTGGCGAGCCACTCAGACTTTTTCTGTCGTTAGCAAACGCAGCTTGGTGGTGATAG
TGTTCTAAACCTTTTAGTGGGAATTTGCTTTTCAGACTAGGAGATCTCAATTAACTTAGATTATATCCCT
ACTGGGCAGAGATTAGGACTAATGATCTGGTTATGTGTGCACTGTAGTCCCTATCACATTATGGTACTTG
GTCCATGATAAATAATAAAACCGTTGTTAATTATTAGTAATCTAATCAGCAGGAAACTCAAGTTGATGAG
AGTGGAAATCAAGCTCTTTGTGTGTGTGCATGCATGCACATGTGTGTGTGTGAAAAAGAAGAGACAAAGA
GAGATGGGGGTCCCCAGGAAGGGTGGGCGCGCCGACCCAGCTTTCTTGTACAAAGTTGGCATTATAAGAA
AGCATTGCTTATCAATTTGTTGCAACGAACAGGTCACTATCAGTCAAAATAAAATCATTATTTGCCATCC
AGCTGATATCCCCTATAGTGAGTCGTATTACATGGTCATAGCTGTTTCCTGGCAGCTCTGGCCCGTGTCT
CAAAATCTCTGATGTTACATTGCACAAGATAAAAATATATCATCATGAACAATAAAACTGTCTGCTTACA
TAAACAGTAATACAAGGGGTGTTATGAGCCATATTCAACGGGAAACGTCGAGGCCGCGATTAAATTCCAA
CATGGATGCTGATTTATATGGGTATAAATGGGCTCGCGATAATGTCGGGCAATCAGGTGCGACAATCTAT
CGCTTGTATGGGAAGCCCGATGCGCCAGAGTTGTTTCTGAAACATGGCAAAGGTAGCGTTGCCAATGATG
TTACAGATGAGATGGTCAGACTAAACTGGCTGACGGAATTTATGCCTCTTCCGACCATCAAGCATTTTAT
CCGTACTCCTGATGATGCATGGTTACTCACCACTGCGATCCCCGGAAAAACAGCATTCCAGGTATTAGAA
GAATATCCTGATTCAGGTGAAAATATTGTTGATGCGCTGGCAGTGTTCCTGCGCCGGTTGCATTCGATTC
CTGTTTGTAATTGTCCTTTTAACAGCGATCGCGTATTTCGTCTCGCTCAGGCGCAATCACGAATGAATAA
CGGTTTGGTTGATGCGAGTGATTTTGATGACGAGCGTAATGGCTGGCCTGTTGAACAAGTCTGGAAAGAA
ATGCATAAACTTTTGCCATTCTCACCGGATTCAGTCGTCACTCATGGTGATTTCTCACTTGATAACCTTA
TTTTTGACGAGGGGAAATTAATAGGTTGTATTGATGTTGGACGAGTCGGAATCGCAGACCGATACCAGGA
TCTTGCCATCCTATGGAACTGCCTCGGTGAGTTTTCTCCTTCATTACAGAAACGGCTTTTTCAAAAATAT
GGTATTGATAATCCTGATATGAATAAATTGCAGTTTCATTTGATGCTCGATGAGTTTTTCTAATCAGAAT
TGGTTAATTGGTTGTAACACTGGCAGAGCATTACGCTGACTTGACGGGACGGCGCAAGCTCATGACCAAA
ATCCCTTAACGTGAGTTACGCGTCGTTCCACTGAGCGTCAGACCCCGTAGAAAAGATCAAAGGATCTTCT
TGAGATCCTTTTTTTCTGCGCGTAATCTGCTGCTTGCAAACAAAAAAACCACCGCTACCAGCGGTGGTTT
GTTTGCCGGATCAAGAGCTACCAACTCTTTTTCCGAAGGTAACTGGCTTCAGCAGAGCGCAGATACCAAA
TACTGTCCTTCTAGTGTAGCCGTAGTTAGGCCACCACTTCAAGAACTCTGTAGCACCGCCTACATACCTC
GCTCTGCTAATCCTGTTACCAGTGGCTGCTGCCAGTGGCGATAAGTCGTGTCTTACCGGGTTGGACTCAA
GACGATAGTTACCGGATAAGGCGCAGCGGTCGGGCTGAACGGGGGGTTCGTGCACACAGCCCAGCTTGGA
GCGAACGACCTACACCGAACTGAGATACCTACAGCGTGAGCATTGAGAAAGCGCCACGCTTCCCGAAGGG
AGAAAGGCGGACAGGTATCCGGTAAGCGGCAGGGTCGGAACAGGAGAGCGCACGAGGGAGCTTCCAGGGG
GAAACGCCTGGTATCTTTATAGTCCTGTCGGGTTTCGCCACCTCTGACTTGAGCGTCGATTTTTGTGATG
CTCGTCAGGGGGGCGGAGCCTATGGAAAAACGCCAGCAACGCGGCCTTTTTACGGTTCCTGGCCTTTTGC
TGGCCTTTTGCTCACATGTT
